>Addgene plasmid #195407 | K40R-short-UBASH3A-V5-6xHis | addgene full sequence | sequence record 386308 | Addgene NGS Result
AATATTATTGAAGCATTTATCAGGGTTATTGTCTCATGAGCGGATACATATTTGAATGTATTTAGAAAAA
TAAACAAATAGGGGTTCCGCGCACATTTCCCCGAAAAGTGCCACCTGACGTCGACGGATCGGGAGATCTC
CCGATCCCCTATGGTGCACTCTCAGTACAATCTGCTCTGATGCCGCATAGTTAAGCCAGTATCTGCTCCC
TGCTTGTGTGTTGGAGGTCGCTGAGTAGTGCGCGAGCAAAATTTAAGCTACAACAAGGCAAGGCTTGACC
GACAATTGCATGAAGAATCTGCTTAGGGTTAGGCGTTTTGCGCTGCTTCGCGATGTACGGGCCAGATATA
CGCGTTGACATTGATTATTGACTAGGCTTTTGCAAAAAGCTTTGCAAAGATGGATAAAGTTTTAAACAGA
GAGGAATCTTTGCAGCTAATGGACCTTCTAGGTCTTGAAAGGAGTGGGAATTGGCTCCGGTGCCCGTCAG
TGGGCAGAGCGCACATCGCCCACAGTCCCCGAGAAGTTGGGGGGAGGGGTCGGCAATTGAACCGGTGCCT
AGAGAAGGTGGCGCGGGGTAAACTGGGAAAGTGATGTCGTGTACTGGCTCCGCCTTTTTCCCGAGGGTGG
GGGAGAACCGTATATAAGTGCAGTAGTCGCCGTGAACGTTCTTTTTCGCAACGGGTTTGCCGCCAGAACA
CAGGTAAGTGCCGTGTGTGGTTCCCGCGGGCCTGGCCTCTTTACGGGTTATGGCCCTTGCGTGCCTTGAA
TTACTTCCACCTGGCTGCAGTACGTGATTCTTGATCCCGAGCTTCGGGTTGGAAGTGGGTGGGAGAGTTC
GAGGCCTTGCGCTTAAGGAGCCCCTTCGCCTCGTGCTTGAGTTGAGGCCTGGCCTGGGCGCTGGGGCCGC
CGCGTGCGAATCTGGTGGCACCTTCGCGCCTGTCTCGCTGCTTTCGATAAGTCTCTAGCCATTTAAAATT
TTTGATGACCTGCTGCGACGCTTTTTTTCTGGCAAGATAGTCTTGTAAATGCGGGCCAAGATCTGCACAC
TGGTATTTCGGTTTTTGGGGCCGCGGGCGGCGACGGGGCCCGTGCGTCCCAGCGCACATGTTCGGCGAGG
CGGGGCCTGCGAGCGCGGCCACCGAGAATCGGACGGGGGTAGTCTCAAGCTGGCCGGCCTGCTCTGGTGC
CTGGCCTCGCGCCGCCGTGTATCGCCCCGCCCTGGGCGGCAAGGCTGGCCCGGTCGGCACCAGTTGCGTG
AGCGGAAAGATGGCCGCTTCCCGGCCCTGCTGCAGGGAGCTCAAAATGGAGGACGCGGCGCTCGGGAGAG
CGGGCGGGTGAGTCACCCACACAAAGGAAAAGGGCCTTTCCGTCCTCAGCCGTCGCTTCATGTGACTCCA
CGGAGTACCGGGCGCCGTCCAGGCACCTCGATTAGTTCTCGAGCTTTTGGAGTACGTCGTCTTTAGGTTG
GGGGGAGGGGTTTTATGCGATGGAGTTTCCCCACACTGAGTGGGTGGAGACTGAAGTTAGGCCAGCTTGG
CACTTGATGTAATTCTCCTTGGAATTTGCCCTTTTTGAGTTTGGATCTTGGTTCATTCTCAAGCCTCAGA
CAGTGGTTCAAAGTTTTTTTCTTCCATTTCAGGTGTCGTGAGGAATTAGCTTGGTACTAATACGACTCAC
TATAGGGAGACCCAAGCTGGCTAGGTAAGCTTGATCAACAAGTTTGTACAAAAAAGCAGGCTTCATGGCA
GCGGGGGAGACGCAGCTCTACGCCAAGGTCTCCAACAAGCTCAAGAGCCGCAGCAGCCCCTCGCTCCTGG
AGCCCCTCCTGGCCATGGGCTTCCCGGTGCACACCGCGCTGCGAGCGTTGGCAGCCACGGGGAGGAAGAC
GGCGGAGGAGGCCTTGGCCTGGCTGCATGATCATTGCAATGACCCTTCCCTAGACGACCCCATCCCCCAG
GAGTATGCCCTTTTCCTCTGTCCAACGGGGCCCCTGCTGGAAAAACTTCAAGAGTTCTGGAGAGAGAGCA
AGCGCCAGTGTGCAAAGAACAGAGCTCATGAGGTCTTCCCACACGTGACACTCTGTGACTTCTTCACGTG
TGAAGACCAGAAGGTGGAATGCCTGTACGAGGCGCTGAAGAGAGCTGGAGACAGGCTCCTGGGCTCCTTC
CCCACGGCCGTGCCTCTGGCTCTCCACTCCTCCATCAGCTACCTCGGCTTCTTCGTCAGTGGCAGCCCCG
CAGACGTCATCCGGGAATTCGCCATGACCTTCGCCACGGAAGCATCTCTCTTAGCAGACTGCTCCGTGAA
GCCTTGCACCAAACAGCTGCATCTGACCTTGGCCCACAAGTTCTACCCCCACCACCAGAGGACGCTGGAG
CAGCTGGCCAGAGCCATCCCCCTGGGCCACAGCTGCCAGTGGACCGCAGCACTCTACTCCCGAGACATGC
GCTTTGTGCACTACCAGACCCTGAGAGCCCTATTCCAGTACAAACCCCAGAACGTGGATGAGCTGACGCT
AAGTCCTGGTGACTACATCTTTGTGGACCCCACGCAGCAGGACGAAGCCAGCGAGGGCTGGGTGATTGGG
ATCTCACAGCGGACGGGCTGCCGGGGCTTCCTGCCGGAAAACTACACGGATCGAGCCAGTGAGTCTGACA
CGTGGGTGAAGCACAGGATGTACACCTTCAGTCTAGCCACAGACCTGAACTCCAGAAAGGATGGTGAAGC
CAGCAGCAGATGCAGCGGGGAATTTCTTCCACAAACGGCAAGGAGTCTTAGCAGCTTACAGGCCTTGCAG
GCTACCGTTGCAAGGAAGAGTGTGCTGGTGGTTCGCCACGGGGAGAGAGTGGATCAGATCTTCGGGAAGG
CATGGCTGCAGCAATGCTCCACTCCTGATGGGAAATACTACAGGCCAGACCTGAATTTCCCCTGCAGTCT
GCCCAGACGGAGTCGTGGGATCAAAGACTTTGAAAACGATCCCCCATTATCATCGTGTGGCATTTTCCAG
TCCAGAATTGCAGGGGACGCGCTACTGGACAGTGGTATCAGAATCAGCTCTGTGTTTGCCTCCCCAGCCC
TCCGCTGTGTGCAGACGGCCAAACTCATCCTGGAAGAACTCAAACTGGAGAAAAAAATCAAGATACGAGT
GGAACCTGGAATCTTTGAATGGACAAAATGGGAAGCTGGCAAGACCACCCCAACCCTCATGAGCCTGGAA
GAGCTGAAAGAGGCAAATTTCAACATTGACACTGATTACAGGCCCGCGTTTCCCCTGTCCGCCCTCATGC
CGGCCGAGAGCTACCAGGAGTACATGGACAGGTGCACGGCGAGCATGGTGCAAATCGTCAACACCTGTCC
GCAGGACACGGGTGTCATCCTAATTGTGAGTCACGGCTCCACTCTGGACTCCTGCACGCGGCCACTGCTC
GGGCTGCCGCCCCGGGAATGTGGGGATTTTGCCCAACTCGTGAGAAAGATCCCTTCCCTGGGCATGTGCT
TCTGTGAAGAAAATAAAGAGGAAGGAAAATGGGAGTTGGTGAACCCACCGGTGAAGACCCTGACCCACGG
GGCGAACGCAGCATTTAACTGGAGGAACTGGATCTCAGGCAACAACCCAGCTTTCTTGTACAAAGTGGTT
GATCTAGAGGGCCCGCGGTTCGAAGGTAAGCCTATCCCTAACCCTCTCCTCGGTCTCGATTCTACGCGTA
CCGGTCATCATCACCATCACCATTGAGTTTAAACCCGCTGATCAGCCTCGACTGTGCCTTCTAGTTGCCA
GCCATCTGTTGTTTGCCCCTCCCCCGTGCCTTCCTTGACCCTGGAAGGTGCCACTCCCACTGTCCTTTCC
TAATAAAATGAGGAAATTGCATCGCATTGTCTGAGTAGGTGTCATTCTATTCTGGGGGGTGGGGTGGGGC
AGGACAGCAAGGGGGAGGATTGGGAAGACAATAGCAGGCATGCTGGGGATGCGGTGGGCTCTATGGCTTC
TGAGGCGGAAAGAACCAGCTGGGGCTCTAGGGGGTATCCCC
[124 nt withheld, positions 4032-4155]
C
[91 nt withheld, positions 4157-4247]
A
[49 nt withheld, positions 4249-4297]
CCTTTGACGTTGGAGTCCACGTTCTTT
[37 nt withheld, positions 4325-4361]
ACCCTATCTCGGTCTATTCTTTTGATTTATAAGGGATTTTGCCGATTTCGGCCTATTGGTTAAAAAATGA
GCTGATTTAACAAAAATTTAACGCGAATTAATTCTGTGGAATGTGTGTCAGTTAGGGTGTGGAAAGTCCC
CAGGCTCCCCAGCAGGCAGAAGTATGCAAAGCATGCATCTCAATTAGTCAGCAACCAGGTGTGGAAAGTC
CCCAGGCTCCCCAGCAGGCAGAAGTATGCAAAGCATGCATCTCAATTAGTCAGCAACCATAGTCCCGCCC
CTAACTCCGCCCATCCCGCCCCTAACTCCGCCCAGTTCCGCCCATTCTCCGCCCCATGGCTGACTAATTT
TTTTTATTTATGCAGAGGCCGAGGCCGCCTCTGCCTCTGAGCTATTCCAGAAGTAGTGAGGAGGCTTTTT
TGGAGGCCTAGGCTTTTGCAAAAAGCTCCCGGGAGCTTGTATATCCATTTTCGGATCTGATCAGCACGTG
TTGACAATTAATCATCGGCATAGTATATCGGCATAGTATAATACGACAAGGTGAGGAACTAAACCATGGC
CAAGCCTTTGTCTCAAGAAGAATCCACCCTCATTGAAAGAGCAACGGCTACAATCAACAGCATCCCCATC
TCTGAAGACTACAGCGTCGCCAGCGCAGCTCTCTCTAGCGACGGCCGCATCTTCACTGGTGTCAATGTAT
ATCATTTTACTGGGGGACCTTGTGCAGAACTCGTGGTGCTGGGCACTGCTGCTGCTGCGGCAGCTGGCAA
CCTGACTTGTATCGTCGCGATCGGAAATGAGAACAGGGGCATCTTGAGCCCCTGCGGACGGTGCCGACAG
GTGCTTCTCGATCTGCATCCTGGGATCAAAGCCATAGTGAAGGACAGTGATGGACAGCCGACGGCAGTTG
GGATTCGTGAATTGCTGCCCTCTGGTTATGTGTGGGAGGGCTAAGCACTTCGTGGCCGAGGAGCAGGACT
GACACGTGCTACGAGATTTCGATTCCACCGCCGCCTTCTATGAAAGGTTGGGCTTCGGAATCGTTTTCCG
GGACGCCGGCTGGATGATCCTCCAGCGCGGGGATCTCATGCTGGAGTTCTTCGCCCACCCCAACTTGTTT
ATTGCAGCTTATAATGGTTACAAATAAAGCAATAGCATCACAAATTTCACAAATAAAGCATTTTTTTCAC
TGCATTCTAGTTGTGGTTTGTCCAAACTCATCAATGTATCTTATCATGTCTGTATACCGTCGACCTCTAG
CTAGAGCTTGGCGTAATCATGGTCATAGCTGTTTCCTGTGTGAAATTGTTATCCGCTCACAATTCCACAC
AACATACGAGCCGGAAGCATAAAGTGTAAAGCCTGGGGTGCCTAATGAGTGAGCTAACTCACATTAATTG
CGTTGCGCTCACTGCCCGCTTTCCAGTCGGGAAACCTGTCGTGCCAGCTGCATTAATGAATCGGCCAACG
CGCGGGGAGAGGCGGTTTGCGTATTGGGCGCTCTTCCGCTTCCTCGCTCACTGACTCGCTGCGCTCGGTC
GTTCGGCTGCGGCGAGCGGTATCAGCTCACTCAAAGGCGGTAATACGGTTATCCACAGAATCAGGGGATA
ACGCAGGAAAGAACATGTGAGCAAAAGGCCAGGAACCGTAAAAAGGCCGCGTTGCTGGCGTTTTTCCATA
GGCTCCGCCCCCCTGACGAGCATCACAAAAATCGACGCTCAAGTCAGAGGTGGCGAAACCCGACAGGACT
ATAAAGATACCAGGCGTTTCCCCCTGGAAGCTCCCTCGTGCGCTCTCCTGTTCCGACCCTGCCGCTTACC
GGATACCTGTCCGCCTTTCTCCCTTCGGGAAGCGTGGCGCTTTCTCATAGCTCACGCTGTAGGTATCTCA
GTTCGGTGTAGGTCGTTCGCTCCAAGCTGGGCTGTGTGCACGAACCCCCCGTTCAGCCCGACCGCTGCGC
CTTATCCGGTAACTATCGTCTTGAGTCCAACCCGGTAAGACACGACTTATCGCCACTGGCAGCAGCCACT
GGTAACAGGATTAGCAGAGCGAGGTATGTAGGCGGTGCTACAGAGTTCTTGAAGTGGTGGCCTAACTACG
GCTACACTAGAAGAACAGTATTTGGTATCTGCGCTCTGCTGAAGCCAGTTACCTTCGGAAAAAGAGTTGG
TAGCTCTTGATCCGGCAAACAAACCACCGCTGGTAGCGGTGGTTTTTTTGTTTGCAAGCAGCAGATTACG
CGCAGAAAAAAAGGATCTCAAGAAGATCCTTTGATCTTTTCTACGGGGTCTGACGCTCAGTGGAACGAAA
ACTCACGTTAAGGGATTTTGGTCATGAGATTATCAAAAAGGATCTTCACCTAGATCCTTTTAAATTAAAA
ATGAAGTTTTAAATCAATCTAAAGTATATATGAGTAAACTTGGTCTGACAGTTACCAATGCTTAATCAGT
GAGGCACCTATCTCAGCGATCTGTCTATTTCGTTCATCCATAGTTGCCTGACTCCCCGTCGTGTAGATAA
CTACGATACGGGAGGGCTTACCATCTGGCCCCAGTGCTGCAATGATACCGCGAGACCCACGCTCACCGGC
TCCAGATTTATCAGCAATAAACCAGCCAGCCGGAAGGGCCGAGCGCAGAAGTGGTCCTGCAACTTTATCC
GCCTCCATCCAGTCTATTAATTGTTGCCGGGAAGCTAGAGTAAGTAGTTCGCCAGTTAATAGTTTGCGCA
ACGTTGTTGCCATTGCTACAGGCATCGTGGTGTCACGCTCGTCGTTTGGTATGGCTTCATTCAGCTCCGG
TTCCCAACGATCAAGGCGAGTTACATGATCCCCCATGTTGTGCAAAAAAGCGGTTAGCTCCTTCGGTCCT
CCGATCGTTGTCAGAAGTAAGTTGGCCGCAGTGTTATCACTCATGGTTATGGCAGCACTGCATAATTCTC
TTACTGTCATGCCATCCGTAAGATGCTTTTCTGTGACTGGTGAGTACTCAACCAAGTCATTCTGAGAATA
GTGTATGCGGCGACCGAGTTGCTCTTGCCCGGCGTCAATACGGGATAATACCGCGCCACATAGCAGAACT
TTAAAAGTGCTCATCATTGGAAAACGTTCTTCGGGGCGAAAACTCTCAAGGATCTTACCGCTGTTGAGAT
CCAGTTCGATGTAACCCACTCGTGCACCCAACTGATCTTCAGCATCTTTTACTTTCACCAGCGTTTCTGG
GTGAGCAAAAACAGGAAGGCAAAATGCCGCAAAAAAGGGAATAAGGGCGACACGGAAATGTTGAATACTC
ATACTCTTCCTTTTTC
Features (pLannotate 1.2.2; 25 found; start..end, strand, type, name):
    150..202     -  misc_feature   bom (fragment): basis of mobility region from pBR322
    357..375     +  enhancer       CMV enhancer (fragment): human cytomegalovirus immediate early enhancer
    400..466     +  CDS            small t antigen (fragment): SV40 (simian virus 40) small t antigen
    473..1651    +  promoter       EF-1α promoter: strong constitutive promoter for human elongation factor EF-1α
   1668..1686    +  promoter       T7 promoter: promoter for bacteriophage T7 RNA polymerase
   1718..1742    +  protein_bind   attB1: mutant version of attB; recombination site for the Gateway® BP reaction BP Clonase™
   1745..3613    +  CDS            UBASH3A (fragment): UBS3A_HUMAN - Also known as STS2. Experimental evidence at protein level: Swiss-Prot protein existence level 1. Interferes with CBL-mediated down-regulation and degradation of receptor-type tyrosine kinases. Promotes accumulation of activated target receptors, such as T-cell receptors, EGFR and PDGFRB, on the cell surface. Exhibits negligigle protein tyrosine phosphatase activity at neutral pH. May act as a dominant-negative regulator of UBASH3B- dependent dephosphorylation. May inhibit dynamin-dependent endocytic pathways by functionally sequestering dynamin via its SH3 domain. From Homo sapi
   3615..3639    -  protein_bind   attB2: mutant version of attB; recombination site for the Gateway® BP reaction BP Clonase™
   3665..3706    +  CDS            V5 tag: epitope tag from simian virus 5
   3762..3986    +  polyA_signal   bGH poly(A) signal: bovine growth hormone polyadenylation signal
   3990..4011    +  promoter       SV40 promoter (fragment): SV40 enhancer and early promoter
   4032..4460    +  rep_origin     f1 ori (sequence partly withheld): f1 bacteriophage origin of replication; arrow indicates direction of (+) strand synthesis
   4474..4803    +  promoter       SV40 promoter: SV40 enhancer and early promoter
   4851..4898    +  promoter       EM7 promoter: synthetic bacterial promoter&nbsp
   4917..5315    +  CDS            BSD: blasticidin S deaminase; Aspergillus terreus BSD; confers resistance to blasticidin
   5316..5343    +  CDS            BleoR (fragment): antibiotic-binding protein; Sh ble from Streptoalloteichus hindustanus; confers resistance to bleomycin, phleomycin, and Zeocin™
   5353..5478    +  CDS            ble (fragment): BLE_KLEPN - Experimental evidence at protein level: Swiss-Prot protein existence level 1. Binding protein with a strong affinity to the bleomycin family of antibiotics. Binds to CL990; an antimitotic-antibiotic compound. From Klebsiella pneumoniae.
   5473..5594    +  polyA_signal   SV40 poly(A) signal: SV40 polyadenylation signal
   5667..5683    -  protein_bind   lac operator: The lac repressor binds to the lac operator to inhibit transcription in E. coli. This inhibition can be relieved by adding lactose or isopropyl-β-D-thiogalactopyranoside (IPTG). lac repressor encoded by lacI
   5691..5721    -  promoter       lac promoter: promoter for the E. coli lac operon
   5736..5757    -  protein_bind   CAP binding site: CAP binding activates transcription in the presence of cAMP. E. coli catabolite activator protein
   5770..5862    -  CDS            lacI (fragment): lac repressor; lacI; The lac repressor binds to the lac operator to inhibit transcription in E. coli. This inhibition can be relieved by adding lactose or isopropyl-β-D-thiogalactopyranoside (IPTG).
   6034..6622    -  rep_origin     ori: high-copy-number ColE1/pMB1/pBR322/pUC origin of replication
   6793..7653    -  CDS            AmpR: β-lactamase; bla; confers resistance to ampicillin, carbenicillin, and related antibiotics
   7654..91      -  promoter       AmpR promoter (across the origin): bla
