[The description below was written by a language model from this plasmid's Addgene catalogue record and pLannotate feature annotations shown in this document.]
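Description:
K40R-short-UBASH3A-V5-6xHis is a mammalian expression plasmid of about 7.7 kb built on the Gateway destination vector pEF-DEST51. It is propagated in E. coli through a high-copy ColE1/pUC-type origin and selected with ampicillin via the β-lactamase gene. An f1 origin is also present, which allows production of single-stranded DNA. For selection in mammalian cells, the backbone carries a blasticidin S deaminase (BSD) cassette. This cassette is driven by the SV40 early promoter for eukaryotic expression and by the synthetic EM7 promoter for bacterial expression, and it ends in an SV40 polyadenylation signal. Several short annotations (CMV enhancer, small t antigen, BleoR/ble, lacI fragments) look like partial sequence matches or backbone remnants rather than functional elements.

The payload is the human UBASH3A coding sequence (also known as TULA, CLIP4 or STS-2), described in the record as the short isoform carrying a lysine-to-arginine substitution at position 40. It was introduced by Gateway recombination and is therefore flanked by attB1 and attB2 sites. Transcription is driven by the strong constitutive human EF-1α promoter, and a T7 promoter lies just upstream of the insert. The open reading frame continues through attB2 into the backbone-encoded C-terminal V5 epitope and 6xHis tag, followed by the bGH polyadenylation signal. The feature table annotates the V5 tag but not the His tag, which is stated only in the catalogue fields.

UBASH3A is annotated as a regulator that interferes with CBL-mediated down-regulation of receptors such as the T-cell receptor. The stated purpose of the construct is mammalian expression of the tagged K40R mutant, with the tags suited to antibody detection or affinity purification. The record does not state the specific functional rationale for the K40R change.
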