Addgene plasmid #195407: K40R-short-UBASH3A-V5-6xHis
Purpose: Mammalian expression of human K40R short-form UBASH3A with V5-6xHis tag
Depositing lab: Patrick Concannon. Depositing organization: University of Florida.
Backbone
  Vector backbone: pEF-DEST51
  Vector type: Mammalian Expression
Growth in bacteria
  Bacterial resistance: Ampicillin, 100 μg/mL
  Growth temperature: 37°C
  Growth strain: DH5alpha
  Copy number: Unknown
Gene/Insert
  Gene/Insert name: UBASH3A
  Species: H. sapiens (human)
  Mutation: K40R
  Entrez Gene: UBASH3A (a.k.a. TULA, CLIP4, STS-2)
  Tag / fusion protein: V5-6xHis (C terminal on backbone)
  Cloning method: Gateway Cloning
Terms and licenses: Academic/Nonprofit Terms; Industry Terms: Not Available to Industry
How to cite: K40R-short-UBASH3A-V5-6xHis was a gift from Patrick Concannon (Addgene plasmid # 195407 ; http://n2t.net/addgene:195407 ; RRID:Addgene_195407)
